LOCUS       Exported 2192 bp ds-DNA circular SYN 13-MAY-2021
DEFINITION  MoClo golden gate assembly BC part for BCD16 (low expression
            bi-cistronic RBS, engineered for downstream context-independence;
            see https://doi.org/10.1038/nmeth.2404)..
ACCESSION   .
VERSION     .
KEYWORDS    U7m
SOURCE      synthetic DNA construct
  ORGANISM  synthetic DNA construct
REFERENCE   1 (bases 1 to 2192)
  TITLE     CIDAR MoClo Extension
REFERENCE   2 (bases 1 to 2192)
  AUTHORS   .
  TITLE     Direct Submission
  JOURNAL   Exported May 13, 2021 from SnapGene Server 1.1.58
            http://www.snapgene.com
FEATURES             Location/Qualifiers
     source          1..2192
                     /organism="synthetic DNA construct"
                     /mol_type="other DNA"
     primer_bind     17..35
                     /label=pBRforEco
                     /note="pBR322 vectors, upsteam of EcoRI site, forward
                     primer"
     terminator      39..82
                     /label=bacterial terminator
                     /note="putative bacterial transcription terminator"
     misc_feature    85..106
                     /label=BioBrick prefix
                     /note="BioBrick prefix for parts that do not start with
                     ""ATG"""
     misc_feature    220..240
                     /label=BioBrick suffix
                     /note="universal suffix for all parts"
     primer_bind     complement(246..263)
                     /label=L4440
                     /note="L4440 vector, forward primer"
     rep_origin      complement(417..1005)
                     /direction=LEFT
                     /label=ori
                     /note="high-copy-number ColE1/pMB1/pBR322/pUC origin of
                     replication"
     primer_bind     complement(497..516)
                     /label=pBR322ori-F
                     /note="pBR322 origin, forward primer"
     CDS             complement(1176..2036)
                     /codon_start=1
                     /gene="bla"
                     /product="beta-lactamase"
                     /label=AmpR
                     /note="confers resistance to ampicillin, carbenicillin, and
                     related antibiotics"
                     /translation="MSIQHFRVALIPFFAAFCLPVFAHPETLVKVKDAEDQLGARVGYI
                     ELDLNSGKILESFRPEERFPMMSTFKVLLCGAVLSRIDAGQEQLGRRIHYSQNDLVEYS
                     PVTEKHLTDGMTVRELCSAAITMSDNTAANLLLTTIGGPKELTAFLHNMGDHVTRLDRW
                     EPELNEAIPNDERDTTMPVAMATTLRKLLTGELLTLASRQQLIDWMEADKVAGPLLRSA
                     LPAGWFIADKSGAGERGSRGIIAALGPDGKPSRIVVIYTTGSQATMDERNRQIAEIGAS
                     LIKHW"
     primer_bind     1799..1818
                     /label=Amp-R
                     /note="Ampicillin resistance gene, reverse primer"
     promoter        complement(2037..2141)
                     /gene="bla"
                     /label=AmpR promoter
ORIGIN
        1 gacattaacc tataaaaata ggcgtatcac gaggcagaat ttcagataaa aaaaatcctt
       61 agctttcgct aaggatgatt tctggaattc gcggccgctt ctagagacta gtgggtctca
      121 tactgggccc aagttcactt aaaaaggaga tcaacaatga aagcaatttt cgtactgaaa
      181 catcttaatc atgcttagga gtctttctaa tgagagacct actagtagcg gccgctgcag
      241 gcttcctcgc tcactgactc gctgcgctcg gtcgttcggc tgcggcgagc ggtatcagct
      301 cactcaaagg cggtaatacg gttatccaca gaatcagggg ataacgcagg aaagaacatg
      361 tgagcaaaag gccagcaaaa ggccaggaac cgtaaaaagg ccgcgttgct ggcgtttttc
      421 cacaggctcc gcccccctga cgagcatcac aaaaatcgac gctcaagtca gaggtggcga
      481 aacccgacag gactataaag ataccaggcg tttccccctg gaagctccct cgtgcgctct
      541 cctgttccga ccctgccgct taccggatac ctgtccgcct ttctcccttc gggaagcgtg
      601 gcgctttctc atagctcacg ctgtaggtat ctcagttcgg tgtaggtcgt tcgctccaag
      661 ctgggctgtg tgcacgaacc ccccgttcag cccgaccgct gcgccttatc cggtaactat
      721 cgtcttgagt ccaacccggt aagacacgac ttatcgccac tggcagcagc cactggtaac
      781 aggattagca gagcgaggta tgtaggcggt gctacagagt tcttgaagtg gtggcctaac
      841 tacggctaca ctagaagaac agtatttggt atctgcgctc tgctgaagcc agttaccttc
      901 ggaaaaagag ttggtagctc ttgatccggc aaacaaacca ccgctggtag cggtggtttt
      961 tttgtttgca agcagcagat tacgcgcaga aaaaaaggat ctcaagaaga tcctttgatc
     1021 ttttctacgg ggtctgacgc tcagtggaac gaaaactcac gttaagggat tttggtcatg
     1081 agattatcaa aaaggatctt cacctagatc cttttaaatt aaaaatgaag ttttaaatca
     1141 atctaaagta tatatgagta aacttggtct gacagttacc aatgcttaat cagtgaggca
     1201 cctatctcag cgatctgtct atttcgttca tccatagttg cctgactccc cgtcgtgtag
     1261 ataactacga tacgggaggg cttaccatct ggccccagtg ctgcaatgat accgcgcgac
     1321 ccacgctcac cggctccaga tttatcagca ataaaccagc cagccggaag ggccgagcgc
     1381 agaagtggtc ctgcaacttt atccgcctcc atccagtcta ttaattgttg ccgggaagct
     1441 agagtaagta gttcgccagt taatagtttg cgcaacgttg ttgccattgc tacaggcatc
     1501 gtggtgtcac gctcgtcgtt tggtatggct tcattcagct ccggttccca acgatcaagg
     1561 cgagttacat gatcccccat gttgtgcaaa aaagcggtta gctccttcgg tcctccgatc
     1621 gttgtcagaa gtaagttggc cgcagtgtta tcactcatgg ttatggcagc actgcataat
     1681 tctcttactg tcatgccatc cgtaagatgc ttttctgtga ctggtgagta ctcaaccaag
     1741 tcattctgag aatagtgtat gcggcgaccg agttgctctt gcccggcgtc aatacgggat
     1801 aataccgcgc cacatagcag aactttaaaa gtgctcatca ttggaaaacg ttcttcgggg
     1861 cgaaaactct caaggatctt accgctgttg agatccagtt cgatgtaacc cactcgtgca
     1921 cccaactgat cttcagcatc ttttactttc accagcgttt ctgggtgagc aaaaacagga
     1981 aggcaaaatg ccgcaaaaaa gggaataagg gcgacacgga aatgttgaat actcatactc
     2041 ttcctttttc aatattattg aagcatttat cagggttatt gtctcatgag cggatacata
     2101 tttgaatgta tttagaaaaa taaacaaata ggggttccgc gcacatttcc ccgaaaagtg
     2161 ccacctgacg tctaagaaac cattattatc at
//
