[The description below was written by a language model from this plasmid's Addgene catalogue record and the feature table of its GenBank file.]
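Description:
U7m is a small (2,192 bp) synthetic-biology part plasmid that stores a single basic part for MoClo Golden Gate assembly, belonging to an extension of the CIDAR MoClo toolkit. It is built on the DVA destination-vector backbone of about 2.1 kb. The backbone carries a high-copy ColE1/pUC-type origin of replication for propagation in E. coli and a beta-lactamase gene (AmpR) with its own promoter for ampicillin selection. A putative bacterial transcription terminator sits just upstream of the cloning region, which should help insulate the part from read-through transcription. BioBrick prefix and suffix sequences flank the insert position.

The payload is BCD16, a 92 bp synthetic bicistronic design ribosome-binding element. It is formatted as a "BC" part, meaning it carries the fusion-site overhangs that place it in the RBS slot, between a promoter part and a coding-sequence part, in a MoClo transcription unit. Bicistronic designs couple translation of the gene of interest to that of a short upstream leader cistron, so that ribosomes translating the leader unwind local mRNA structure. This makes translation initiation strength largely independent of the downstream coding sequence. BCD16 is described as a low-expression member of this series.

The feature table does not annotate the insert itself, but the unannotated interval between the BioBrick prefix and suffix matches its expected position. The plasmid contains no promoter or reporter for the part; it is a storage and donor vector for building tuned, predictable bacterial expression cassettes. The depositor notes that BCD16 recombines readily with other BCD sequences, which matters when several are combined in one construct.
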