Addgene plasmid #121020: U7m
Purpose: MoClo golden gate assembly BC part for BCD16 (low expression bi-cistronic RBS, engineered for downstream context-independence; see https://doi.org/10.1038/nmeth.2404).
Depositing lab: Richard Murray.
Backbone
  Vector backbone: DVA
  Backbone size w/o insert (bp): 2100
  Vector type: Synthetic Biology
Growth in bacteria
  Bacterial resistance: Ampicillin, 100 μg/mL
  Growth temperature: 37°C
  Growth strain: JM109
  Copy number: High Copy
Gene/Insert
  Gene/Insert name: BCD16
  Species: Synthetic
  Insert size (bp): 92
  Cloning method: Gibson Cloning
  Sequencing primers: 5′ AAATAGGCGTATCACGAGGCA; 3′ TTACCGCCTTTGAGTGAGCTG
Terms and licenses: Academic/Nonprofit Terms; Industry Terms: Not Available to Industry
Depositor comments: Recombines readily with other BCD sequences Please see Supplemental Documents for annotated Genbank file.
How to cite: U7m was a gift from Richard Murray (Addgene plasmid # 121020 ; http://n2t.net/addgene:121020 ; RRID:Addgene_121020)
