>Addgene plasmid #121020 | U7m | depositor partial sequence | sequence record 230094 | insert sequence
TACTGGGCCCAAGTTCACTTAAAAAGGAGATCAACAATGAAAGCAATTTTCGTACTGAAACATCTTAATC
ATGCTTAGGAGTCTTTCTAATG
